>Addgene plasmid #64653 | 4RCI | depositor partial sequence | sequence record 108735 | Insert DNA Sequence
AGCGTCGAATCCCACCCCGTCCTTGAAAAACTGAAGGCTGCTCACAGCTACAACCCGAAAGAGTTTGAGT
GGAATCTGAAAAGCGGGCGTGTGTTCATCATCAAGAGCTACTCTGAGGACGACATCCACCGCTCCATTAA
GTACTCCATCTGGTGTAGCACAGAGCACGGCAACAAGCGCCTGGACAGCGCCTTCCGCTGCATGAGCAGC
AAGGGGCCCGTCTACCTGCTCTTCAGCGTCAATGGGAGTGGGCATTTTTGTGGGGTGGCCGAGATGAAGT
CCCCCGTGGACTACGGCACCAGTGCCGGGGTCTGGTCTCAGGACAAGTGGAAGGGGAAGTTTGATGTCCA
GTGGATTTTTGTTAAGGATGTACCCAATAACCAGCTCCGGCACATCAGGCTGGAGAATAACGACAACAAA
CCGGTCACAAACTCCCGGGACACCCAGGAGGTGCCCTTAGAAAAAGCCAAGCAAGTGCTGAAAATTATCA
GTTCCTACAAGCACACAACCTCCATCTTCGACGACTTTGCTCACTACGAGAAGCGCCAGGAGGAGGAGGA
GGTGGTGCGCAAGGAACGGCAGAGTCGAAACAAACAA
