>Addgene plasmid #64653 | 4RCI | addgene partial sequence | sequence record 110934 | T7 5'-TAATACGACTCACTATAGGG-3'
AGATATACCATGCATCATCATCATCATCACAGCAGCGGCAGAGAAAACTTGTATTTCCAGGGCAGCGTCG
AATCCCACCCCGTCCTTGAAAAACTGAAGGCTGCTCACAGCTACAACCCGAAAGAGTTTGAGTGGAATCT
GAAAAGCGGGCGTGTGTTCATCATCAAGAGCTACTCTGAGGACGACATCCACCGCTCCATTAAGTACTCC
ATCTGGTGTAGCACAGAGCACGGCAACAAGCGCCTGGACAGCGCCTTCCGCTGCATGAGCAGCAAGGGGC
CCGTCTACCTGCTCTTCAGCGTCAATGGGAGTGGGCATTTTTGTGGGGTGGCCGAGATGAAGTCCCCCGT
GGACTACGGCACCAGTGCCGGGGTCTGGTCTCAGGACAAGTGGAAGGGGAAGTTTGATGTCCAGTGGATT
TTTGTTAAGGATGTACCCAATAACCAGCTCCGGCACATCAGGCTGGAGAATAACGACAACAAACCGGTCA
CAAACTCCCGGGACACCCAGGAGGTGCCCTTAGAAAAAGCCAAGCAAGTGCTGAAAATTATCAGTTCCTA
CAAGCACACAACCTCCATCTTCGACGACTTTGCTCACTACGAGAAGCGCCAGGAGGAGGAGGAGGTGGTG
CGCAAGGAACGGCAGAGTCGAAACAAACAATGATGACGAAGCTTGCGGCCGCACTCGAGCACCACCACCA
CCACCACTGAGATCCGGCTGCTAAC
