[The description below was written by a language model from this plasmid's Addgene catalogue record.]
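Description:
4RCI is a bacterial expression plasmid built on the pET28-MHL backbone and carrying a human YTHDF1 insert (also known as C20orf21 or DF1). It was made to produce recombinant protein for structure determination, and the record cautions that the insert may not be the full open reading frame; constructs of this kind commonly encode a truncated fragment or isolated domain chosen for crystallisation, but the exact residue boundaries are not given here. The mutation field only refers to comments that are not included in the record, so any sequence differences from the reference gene cannot be specified. The cloning method is listed as unknown.

Expression is driven by the T7 promoter, so the construct needs a host that supplies T7 RNA polymerase for protein production, while routine propagation is done in a standard cloning strain (DH5alpha is listed). The backbone contributes an N-terminal 6xHis tag fused to the YTHDF1 coding sequence, which allows purification of the product by immobilised metal affinity chromatography. The insert lies between the T7 promoter and T7 terminator, as reflected by the sequencing primers recorded for each end. Selection in bacteria is by kanamycin resistance, and the plasmid is described as high copy. No feature table was supplied, so the origin of replication, any protease cleavage site following the tag, and other backbone elements are not documented in this record. Its typical use is overexpression of His-tagged YTHDF1 protein in E. coli for purification, structural studies, and related biochemical work.
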