Addgene plasmid #64653: 4RCI
Purpose: Bacterial expression for structure determination; may not be full ORF
Depositing lab: Cheryl Arrowsmith. Depositing organization: University of Toronto.
Backbone
  Vector backbone: pET28-MHL
  Vector type: Bacterial Expression
Growth in bacteria
  Bacterial resistance: Kanamycin, 50 μg/mL
  Growth temperature: 37°C
  Growth strain: DH5alpha
  Copy number: High Copy
Gene/Insert
  Gene/Insert name: YTHDF1:JMC02A-E04:C231829 (alt name: YTHDF1)
  Species: H. sapiens (human)
  Mutation: See comments
  Entrez Gene: YTHDF1 (a.k.a. C20orf21, DF1)
  Promoter: T7
  Tag / fusion protein: 6xHis (N terminal on backbone)
  Cloning method: Unknown
  Sequencing primers: 5′ T7; 3′ T7 Terminator
Terms and licenses: Academic/Nonprofit Terms; Industry Terms: Not Available to Industry
How to cite: 4RCI was a gift from Cheryl Arrowsmith (Addgene plasmid # 64653 ; http://n2t.net/addgene:64653 ; RRID:Addgene_64653)
